>Addgene plasmid #224852 | pUBC(k)-AT5G42080-mKOk | addgene full sequence | sequence record 447311 | Addgene NGS Result
TACCCGACGAGTCAGTAATAAACGGCGTCAAAGTGGTTGCAGCCGGCACACACGAGTCGTGTTTATCAAC
TCAAAGCACAAATACTTTTCCTCAACCTAAAAATAAGGCAATTAGCCAAAAACAACTTTGCGTGTAAACA
ACGCTCAATACACGTGTCATTTTATTATTAGCTATTGCTTCACCGCCTTAGCTTTCTCGTGACCTAGTCG
TCCTCGTCTTTTCTTCTTCTTCTTCTATAAAACAATACCCAAAGAGCTCTTCTTCTTCACAATTCAGATT
TCAATTTCTCAAAATCTTAAAAACTTTCTCTCAATTCTCTCTACCGTGATCAAGGTAAATTTCTGTGTTC
CTTATTCTCTCAAAATCTTCGATTTTGTTTTCGTTCGATCCCAATTTCGTATATGTTCTTTGGTTTAGAT
TCTGTTAATCTTAGATCGAAGACGATTTTCTGGGTTTGATCGTTAGATATCATCTTAATTCTCGATTAGG
GTTTCATAGATATCATCCGATTTGTTCAAATAATTTGAGTTTTGTCGAATAATTACTCTTCGATTTGTGA
TTTCTATCTAGATCTGGTGTTAGTTTCTAGTTTGTGCGATCGAATTTGTAGATTAATCTGAGTTTTTCTG
ATTAACACTCGAGTGCGGGATCCTCTAGAGGGCCCATCACAAGTTTGTACAAAAAAGCAGGCTTCACCAT
GGAAAATCTGATCTCTCTGGTTAACAAGATACAGAGAGCTTGCACGGCTTTAGGAGACCATGGAGACTCC
AGCGCTTTACCTACTCTTTGGGATTCCTTGCCTGCGATCGCCGTCGTTGGTGGTCAGAGCTCAGGGAAGT
CTTCAGTCCTGGAGAGCATCGTGGGAAAGGACTTTTTACCCCGTGGATCTGGCATTGTTACTCGAAGGCC
CCTTGTCTTACAGTTGCAAAAGATCGATGATGGAACCCGGGAGTATGCAGAGTTTCTTCACCTCCCGAGG
AAAAAGTTTACTGATTTTGCTGCTGTGAGGAAGGAGATTCAAGATGAGACTGACAGAGAGACTGGACGCA
GCAAGGCTATTTCTAGTGTTCCCATTCACCTTAGCATATACTCTCCCAATGTTGTCAACTTGACACTGAT
AGATCTTCCAGGGCTTACAAAAGTTGCTGTTGATGGACAATCTGATAGTATAGTGAAGGACATTGAAAAC
ATGGTTCGGTCCTACATTGAAAAGCCCAACTGCATCATTTTGGCAATCTCACCTGCAAACCAAGATCTTG
CTACCTCAGATGCAATTAAAATTTCCCGTGAGGTTGATCCATCGGGGGACAGAACATTTGGTGTCTTGAC
AAAGATTGATCTTATGGACAAGGGGACGGATGCAGTGGAAATTCTGGAAGGGAGATCTTTTAAACTTAAA
TATCCGTGGGTTGGTGTCGTCAACCGTTCCCAAGCAGATATTAACAAGAATGTCGACATGATTGCGGCTC
GGAAAAGAGAGAGGGAGTACTTTTCCAATACTACTGAGTATAGGCACCTTGCTAATAAAATGGGTTCCGA
GCATTTGGCAAAGATGCTCTCCAAGCATCTAGAACGTGTGATCAAGTCGAGAATTCCTGGCATTCAGTCA
CTTATTAACAAAACAGTATTAGAGCTGGAAACTGAACTAAGTCGCCTTGGAAAGCCTATTGCAGCTGATG
CAGGGGGGAAGTTGTACTCAATAATGGAGATATGTCGGCTTTTTGATCAAATATTCAAAGAGCATCTTGA
TGGAGTGCGTGCTGGTGGTGAAAAAGTGTACAACGTGTTTGATAACCAGCTTCCTGCGGCTCTGAAGAGA
CTCCAATTTGACAAGCAGCTAGCGATGGACAACATCCGGAAGCTGGTCACTGAGGCTGATGGTTACCAGC
CTCACTTGATTGCTCCTGAGCAAGGTTACCGTCGTCTCATTGAGTCTTCTATTGTCTCCATCAGAGGCCC
TGCTGAAGCATCTGTTGACACCGTTCATGCTATCTTAAAGGATCTGGTTCACAAGTCTGTGAATGAAACT
GTGGAACTAAAACAATACCCAGCTCTGAGAGTGGAGGTGACAAATGCGGCGATAGAGTCGCTGGATAAAA
TGCGGGAAGGAAGTAAGAAAGCAACACTGCAGCTGGTTGACATGGAGTGCAGTTACCTCACTGTTGATTT
CTTCAGGAAACTTCCCCAGGATGTTGAGAAGGGTGGTAACCCCACACACTCCATTTTCGACCGCTACAAC
GATTCCTATCTCAGACGAATCGGATCCAATGTTTTGTCTTACGTGAACATGGTCTGTGCTGGCCTGCGGA
ATTCAATCCCCAAGTCCATCGTATACTGCCAAGTCCGAGAAGCGAAGCGCAGTCTCCTCGACCATTTCTT
TGCGGAGCTCGGTACCATGGATATGAAGAGGCTCTCGTCGCTATTGAACGAAGATCCAGCAATCATGGAG
AGACGCAGTGCCATCTCAAAGCGGCTAGAATTGTATCGAGCAGCCCAATCCGAGATCGATGCTGTTGCTT
GGTCCAAGCACCCAGCTTTCTTGTACAAAGTGGTGATGGGACGTCCGCGGAGATCTACGCGTGTCGACTC
GAGATATCCAACTAGTATGGTGAGCGTTATCAAGCCTGAGATGAAGATGAGGTACTACATGGACGGAAGC
GTGAACGGACACGAGTTCACTATTGAAGGCGAAGGTACTGGAAGGCCTTACGAGGGACATCAAGAGATGA
CTCTCAGAGTGACCATGGCTGAAGGTGGACCTATGCCTTTCGCTTTCGATCTCGTGTCTCACGTGTTCTG
CTACGGACACAGAGTGTTCACTAAGTACCCTGAAGAGATCCCGGACTACTTCAAGCAAGCTTTCCCTGAG
GGACTCTCTTGGGAGAGATCTTTGGAATTCGAGGACGGTGGATCCGCTTCTGTGTCTGCTCATATCTCTC
TCAGGGGCAACACCTTCTACCACAAGAGCAAGTTTACCGGGGTGAACTTCCCTGCTGATGGACCGATCAT
GCAGAACCAGTCTGTTGATTGGGAGCCGTCTACTGAGAAGATCACCGCTTCTGATGGTGTGCTCAAGGGT
GATGTGACCATGTACCTTAAGCTCGAAGGTGGTGGAAACCACAAGTGCCAGTTCAAGACTACCTACAAGG
CCGCCAAAGAAATCCTCGAGATGCCTGGTGATCACTACATCGGACATAGGCTCGTGAGAAAGACCGAGGG
AAACATCACTGAGCAGGTTGAGGATGCTGTGGCTCATTCTCAATTGTTATAAGCGGCCATGCTAGAGTCC
GCAAAAATCACCAGTCTCTCTCTACAAATCTATCTCTCTCTATTTTTCTCCAGAATAATGTGTGAGTAGT
TCCCAGATAAGGGAATTAGGGTTCTTATAGGGTTTCGCTCATGTGTTGAGCATATAAGAAACCCTTAGTA
TGTATTTGTATTTGTAAAATACTTCTATCAATAAAATTTCTAATTCCTAAAACCAAAATCCAGTGACCTG
CAGGCATGCAAGCTAGCTTACTAGTGATGCATATTCTATAGTGTCACCTAAATCTGCGGCCGCACTAGTG
ATATCCCGCGGCCATGGCGGCCGGGAGCATGCGACGTCGGGCCCAATTCGCCCTATAGTGAGTCGTATTA
CAATTCACTGGCCGTCGTTTTACAACGTCGTGACTGGGAAAACCCTGGCGTTACCCAACTTAATCGCCTT
GCAGCACATCCCCCTTTCGCCAGCTGGCGTAATAGCGAAGAGGCCCGCACCGATCGCCCTTCCCAACAGT
TGCGCAGCCTGAATGGCGAATGGAAATTGTAAGCGTTAATGGGTTTCTGGAGTTTAATGAGCTAAGCACA
TACGTCAGAAACCATTATTGCGCGTTCAAAAGTCGCCTAAGGTCACTATCAGCTAGCAAATATTTCTTGT
CAAAAATGCTCCACTGACGTTCCATAAATTCCCCTCGGTATCCAATTAGAGTCTCATATTCACTCTCAAT
CCAAATAATCTGCAATGGCAATTACCTTATCCGCAACTTCTTTACCTATTTCCGCCCGGATCCGGGCAGG
TTCTCCGGCCGCTTGGGTGGAGAGGCTATTCGGCTATGACTGGGCACAACAGACAATCGGCTGCTCTGAT
GCCGCCGTGTTCCGGCTGTCAGCGCAGGGGCGCCCGGTTCTTTTTGTCAAGACCGACCTGTCCGGTGCCC
TGAATGAACTGCAGGACGAGGCAGCGCGGCTATCGTGGCTGGCCACGACGGGCGTTCCTTGCGCAGCTGT
GCTCGACGTTGTCACTGAAGCGGGAAGGGACTGGCTGCTATTGGGCGAAGTGCCGGGGCAGGATCTCCTG
TCATCTCACCTTGCTCCTGCCGAGAAAGTATCCATCATGGCTGATGCAATGCGGCGGCTGCATACGCTTG
ATCCGGCTACCTGCCCATTCGACCACCAAGCGAAACATCGCATCGAGCGAGCACGTACTCGGATGGAAGC
CGGTCTTGTCGATCAGGATGATCTGGACGAAGAGCATCAGGGGCTCGCGCCAGCCGAACTGTTCGCCAGG
CTCAAGGCGCGCATGCCCGACGGCGAGGATCTCGTCGTGACCCATGGCGATGCCTGCTTGCCGAATATCA
TGGTGGAAAATGGCCGCTTTTCTGGATTCATCGACTGTGGCCGGCTGGGTGTGGCGGACCGCTATCAGGA
CATAGCGTTGGCTACCCGTGATATTGCTGAAGAGCTTGGCGGCGAATGGGCTGACCGCTTCCTCGTGCTT
TACGGTATCGCCGCTCCCGATTCGCAGCGCATCGCCTTCTATCGCCTTCTTGACGAGTTCTTCTGAGCGG
GACTCTGGGGTTCGAAATGACCGACCAAGCGACGCCCAACCTGCCATCACGAGATTTCGATTCCACCGCC
GCCTTCTATGAAAGGTTGGGCTTCGGAATCGTTTTCCGGGACGCCGGCTGGATGATCCTCCAGCGCGGGG
ATCTCATGCTGGAGTTCTTCGCCCACCCCGATCCAACACTTACGTTTGCAACGTCCAAGAGCAAATAGAC
CACGAACGCCGGAAGGTTGCCGCAGCGTGTGGATTGCGTCTCAATTCTCTCTTGCAGGAATGCAATGATG
AATATGATACTGACTATGAAACTTTGAGGGAATACTGCCTAGCACCGTCACCTCATAACGTGCATCATGC
ATGCCCTGACAACATGGAACATCGCTATTTTTCTGAAGAATTATGCTCGTTGGAGGATGTCGCGGCAATT
GCAGCTATTGCCAAAATCGAAATACCCCTCACGCATGCATTCATCAATATTATTCATGCGGGGAAAGGCA
AGATTAATCCAACTGGCAAATCATCCAGCGTGATTGGTAACTTCAGTTCCAGCGACTTGATTCGTTTTGG
TGCTACCCACGTTTTCAATAAGGACGAGATGGTGGAGTAAAGAAGGAGTGCGTCGAAGCAGATCGTTCAA
ACATTTGGCAATAAAGTTTCTTAAGATTGAATCCTGTTGCCGGTCTTGCGATGATTATCATATAATTTCT
GTTGAATTACGTTAAGCATGTAATAATTAACATGTAATGCATGACGTTATTTATGAGATGGGTTTTTATG
ATTAGAGTCCCGCAATTATACATTTAATACGCGATAGAAAACAAAATATAGCGCGCAAACTAGGATAAAT
TATCGCGCGCGGTGTCATCTATGTTACTAGATCGACCGGCATGCAAGCTGATAATTCAATTCGGCGTTAA
TTCAGTACATTAAAAACGTCCGCAATGTGTTATTAAGTTGTCTAAGCGTCAATTTGTTTACACCACAATA
TATCCTGCCACCAGCCAGCCAACAGCTCCCCGACCGGCAGCTCGGCACAAAATCACCACTCGATACAGGC
AGCCCATCAGTCCGGGACGGCGTCAGCGGGAGAGCCGTTGTAAGGCGGCAGACTTTGCTCATGTTACCGA
TGCTATTCGGAAGAACGGCAACTAAGCTGCCGGGTTTGAAACACGGATGATCTCGCGGAGGGTAGCATGT
TGATTGTAACGATGACAGAGCGTTGCTGCCTGTGATCAATTCGGGCACGAACCCAGTGGACATAAGCCTG
TTCGGTTCGTAAGCTGTAATGCAAGTAGCGTATGCGCTCACGCAACTGGTCCAGAACCTTGACCGAACGC
AGCGGTGGTAACGGCGCAGTGGCGGTTTTCATGGCTTGTTATGACTGTTTTTTTGGGGTACAGTCTATGC
CTCGGGCATCCAAGCAGCAAGCGCGTTACGCCGTGGGTCGATGTTTGATGTTATGGAGCAGCAACGATGT
TACGCAGCAGGGCAGTCGCCCTAAAACAAAGTTAAACATCATGGGGGAAGCGGTGATCGCCGAAGTATCG
ACTCAACTATCAGAGGTAGTTGGCGTCATCGAGCGCCATCTCGAACCGACGTTGCTGGCCGTACATTTGT
ACGGCTCCGCAGTGGATGGCGGCCTGAAGCCACACAGTGATATTGATTTGCTGGTTACGGTGACCGTAAG
GCTTGATGAAACAACGCGGCGAGCTTTGATCAACGACCTTTTGGAAACTTCGGCTTCCCCTGGAGAGAGC
GAGATTCTCCGCGCTGTAGAAGTCACCATTGTTGTGCACGACGACATCATTCCGTGGCGTTATCCAGCTA
AGCGCGAACTGCAATTTGGAGAATGGCAGCGCAATGACATTCTTGCAGGTATCTTCGAGCCAGCCACGAT
CGACATTGATCTGGCTATCTTGCTGACAAAAGCAAGAGAACATAGCGTTGCCTTGGTAGGTCCAGCGGCG
GAGGAACTCTTTGATCCGGTTCCTGAACAGGATCTATTTGAGGCGCTAAATGAAACCTTAACGCTATGGA
ACTCGCCGCCCGACTGGGCTGGCGATGAGCGAAATGTAGTGCTTACGTTGTCCCGCATTTGGTACAGCGC
AGTAACCGGCAAAATCGCGCCGAAGGATGTCGCTGCCGACTGGGCAATGGAGCGCCTGCCGGCCCAGTAT
CAGCCCGTCATACTTGAAGCTAGACAGGCTTATCTTGGACAAGAAGAAGATCGCTTGGCCTCGCGCGCAG
ATCAGTTGGAAGAATTTGTCCACTACGTGAAAGGCGAGATCACCAAGGTAGTCGGCAAATAATGTCTAGC
TAGAAATTCGTTCAAGCCGACGCCGCTTCGCGGCGCGGCTTAACTCAAGCGTTAGATGCACTAAGCACAT
AATTGCTCACAGCCAAACTATCAGGTCAAGTCTGCTTTTATTATTTTTAAGCGTGCATAATAAGCCCTAC
ACAAATTGGGAGATATATCATGCATGACCAAAATCCCTTAACGTGAGTTTTCGTTCCACTGAGCGTCAGA
CCCCGTAGAAAAGATCAAAGGATCTTCTTGAGATCCTTTTTTTCTGCGCGTAATCTGCTGCTTGCAAACA
AAAAAACCACCGCTACCAGCGGTGGTTTGTTTGCCGGATCAAGAGCTACCAACTCTTTTTCCGAAGGTAA
CTGGCTTCAGCAGAGCGCAGATACCAAATACTGTCCTTCTAGTGTAGCCGTAGTTAGGCCACCACTTCAA
GAACTCTGTAGCACCGCCTACATACCTCGCTCTGCTAATCCTGTTACCAGTGGCTGCTGCCAGTGGCGAT
AAGTCGTGTCTTACCGGGTTGGACTCAAGACGATAGTTACCGGATAAGGCGCAGCGGTCGGGCTGAACGG
GGGGTTCGTGCACACAGCCCAGCTTGGAGCGAACGACCTACACCGAACTGAGATACCTACAGCGTGAGCT
ATGAGAAAGCGCCACGCTTCCCGAAGGGAGAAAGGCGGACAGGTATCCGGTAAGCGGCAGGGTCGGAACA
GGAGAGCGCACGAGGGAGCTTCCAGGGGGAAACGCCTGGTATCTTTATAGTCCTGTCGGGTTTCGCCACC
TCTGACTTGAGCGTCGATTTTTGTGATGCTCGTCAGGGGGGCGGAGCCTATGGAAAAACGCCAGCAACGC
GGCCTTTTTACGGTTCCTGGCCTTTTGCTGGCCTTTTGCTCACATGTTCTTTCCTGCGTTATCCCCTGAT
TCTGTGGATAACCGTATTACCGCCTTTGAGTGAGCTGATACCGCTCGCCGCAGCCGAACGACCGAGCGCA
GCGAGTCAGTGAGCGAGGAAGCGGAAGAGCGCCTGATGCGGTATTTTCTCCTTACGCATCTGTGCGGTAT
TTCACACCGCATATGGTGCACTCTCAGTACAATCTGCTCTGATGCCGCATAGTTAAGCCAGTATACACTC
CGCTATCGCTACGTGACTGGGTCATGGCTGCGCCCCGACACCCGCCAACACCCGCTGACGCGCCCTGACG
GGCTTGTCTGCTCCCGGCATCCGCTTACAGACAAGCTGTGACCGTCTCCGGGAGCTGCATGTGTCAGAGG
TTTTCACCGTCATCACCGAAACGCGCGAGGCAGGGTGCCTTGATGTGGGCGCCGGCGGTCGAGTGGCGAC
GGCGCGGCTTGTCCGCGCCCTGGTAGATTGCCTGGCCGTAGGCCAGCCATTTTTGAGCGGCCAGCGGCCG
CGATAGGCCGACGCGAAGCGGCGGGGCGTAGGGAGCGCAGCGACCGAAGGGTAGGCGCTTTTTGCAGCTC
TTCGGCTGTGCGCTGGCCAGACAGTTATGCACAGGCCAGGCGGGTTTTAAGAGTTTTAATAAGTTTTAAA
GAGTTTTAGGCGGAAAAATCGCCTTTTTTCTCTTTTATATCAGTCACTTACATGTGTGACCGGTTCCCAA
TGTACGGCTTTGGGTTCCCAATGTACGGGTTCCGGTTCCCAATGTACGGCTTTGGGTTCCCAATGTACGT
GCTATCCACAGGAAAGAGACCTTTTCGACCTTTTTCCCCTGCTAGGGCAATTTGCCCTAGCATCTGCTCC
GTACATTAGGAACCGGCGGATGCTTCGCCCTCGATCAGGTTGCGGTAGCGCATGACTAGGATCGGGCCAG
CCTGCCCCGCCTCCTCCTTCAAATCGTACTCCGGCAGGTCATTTGACCCGATCAGCTTGCGCACGGTGAA
ACAGAACTTCTTGAACTCTCCGGCGCTGCCACTGCGTTCGTAGATCGTCTTGAACAACCATCTGGCTTCT
GCCTTGCCTGCGGCGCGGCGTGCCAGGCGGTAGAGAAAACGGCCGATGCCGGGATCGATCAAAAAGTAAT
CGGGGTGAACCGTCAGCACGTCCGGGTTCTTGCCTTCTGTGATCTCGCGGTACATCCAATCAGCTAGCTC
GATCTCGATGTACTCCGGCCGCCCGGTTTCGCTCTTTACGATCTTGTAGCGGCTAATCAAGGCTTCACCC
TCGGATACCGTCACCAGGCGGCCGTTCTTGGCCTTCTTCGTACGCTGCATGGCAACGTGCGTGGTGTTTA
ACCGAATGCAGGTTTCTACCAGGTCGTCTTTCTGCTTTCCGCCATCGGCTCGCCGGCAGAACTTGAGTAC
GTCCGCAACGTGTGGACGGAACACGCGGCCGGGCTTGTCTCCCTTCCCTTCCCGGTATCGGTTCATGGAT
TCGGTTAGATGGGAAACCGCCATCAGTACCAGGTCGTAATCCCACACACTGGCCATGCCGGCCGGCCCTG
CGGAAACCTCTACGTGCCCGTCTGGAAGCTCGTAGCGGATCACCTCGCCAGCTCGTCGGTCACGCTTCGA
CAGACGGAAAACGGCCACGTCCATGATGCTGCGACTATCGCGGGTGCCCACGTCATAGAGCATCGGAACG
AAAAAATCTGGTTGCTCGTCGCCCTTGGGCGGCTTCCTAATCGACGGCGCACCGGCTGCCGGCGGTTGCC
GGGATTCTTTGCGGATTCGATCAGCGGCCGCTTGCCACGATTCACCGGGGCGTGCTTCTGCCTCGATGCG
TTGCCGCTGGGCGGCCTGCGCGGCCTTCAACTTCTCCACCAGGTCATCACCCAGCGCCGCGCCGATTTGT
ACCGGGCCGGATGGTTTGCGACCGCTCACGCCGATTCCTCGGGCTTGGGGGTTCCAGTGCCATTGCAGGG
CCGGCAGACAACCCAGCCGCTTACGCCTGGCCAACCGCCCGTTCCTCCACACATGGGGCATTCCACGGCG
TCGGTGCCTGGTTGTTCTTGATTTTCCATGCCGCCTCCTTTAGCCGCTAAAATTCATCTACTCATTTATT
CATTTGCTCATTTACTCTGGTAGCTGCGCGATGTATTCAGATAGCAGCTCGGTAATGGTCTTGCCTTGGC
GTACCGCGTACATCTTCAGCTTGGTGTGATCCTCCGCCGGCAACTGAAAGTTGACCCGCTTCATGGCTGG
CGTGTCTGCCAGGCTGGCCAACGTTGCAGCCTTGCTGCTGCGTGCGCTCGGACGGCCGGCACTTAGCGTG
TTTGTGCTTTTGCTCATTTTCTCTTTACCTCATTAACTCAAATGAGTTTTGATTTAATTTCAGCGGCCAG
CGCCTGGACCTCGCGGGCAGCGTCGCCCTCGGGTTCTGATTCAAGAACGGTTGTGCCGGCGGCGGCAGTG
CCTGGGTAGCTCACGCGCTGCGTGATACGGGACTCAAGAATGGGCAGCTCGTACCCGGCCAGCGCCTCGG
CAACCTCACCGCCGATGCGCGTGCCTTTGATCGCCCGCGACACGACAAAGGCCGCTTGTAGCCTTCCATC
CGTGACCTCAATGCGCTGCTTAACCAGCTCCACCAGGTCGGCGGTGGCCCATATGTCGTAAGGGCTTGGC
TGCACCGGAATCAGCACGAAGTCGGCTGCCTTGATCGCGGACACAGCCAAGTCCGCCGCCTGGGGCGCTC
CGTCGATCACTACGAAGTCGCGCCGGCCGATGGCCTTCACGTCGCGGTCAATCGTCGGGCGGTCGATGCC
GACAACGGTTAGCGGTTGATCTTCCCGCACGGCCGCCCAATCGCGGGCACTGCCCTGGGGATCGGAATCG
ACTAACAGAACATCGGCCCCGGCGAGTTGCAGGGCGCGGGCTAGATGGGTTGCGATGGTCGTCTTGCCTG
ACCCGCCTTTCTGGTTAAGTACAGCGATAACCTTCATGCGTTCCCCTTGCGTATTTGTTTATTTACTCAT
CGCATCATATACGCAGCGACCGCATGACGCAAGCTGTTTTACTCAAATACACATCACCTTTTTAGACGGC
GGCGCTCGGTTTCTTCAGCGGCCAAGCTGGCCGGCCAGGCCGCCAGCTTGGCATCAGACAAACCGGCCAG
GATTTCATGCAGCCGCACGGTTGAGACGTGCGCGGGCGGCTCGAACACGTACCCGGCCGCGATCATCTCC
GCCTCGATCTCTTCGGTAATGAAAAACGGTTCGTCCTGGCCGTCCTGGTGCGGTTTCATGCTTGTTCCTC
TTGGCGTTCATTCTCGGCGGCCGCCAGGGCGTCGGCCTCGGTCAATGCGTCCTCACGGAAGGCACCGCGC
CGCCTGGCCTCGGTGGGCGTCACTTCCTCGCTGCGCTCAAGTGCGCGGTACAGGGTCGAGCGATGCACGC
CAAGCAGTGCAGCCGCCTCTTTCACGGTGCGGCCTTCCTGGTCGATCAGCTCGCGGGCGTGCGCGATCTG
TGCCGGGGTGAGGGTAGGGCGGGGGCCAAACTTCACGCCTCGGGCCTTGGCGGCCTCGCGCCCGCTCCGG
GTGCGGTCGATGATTAGGGAACGCTCGAACTCGGCAATGCCGGCGAACACGGTCAACACCATGCGGCCGG
CCGGCGTGGTGGTGTCGGCCCACGGCTCTGCCAGGCTACGCAGGCCCGCGCCGGCCTCCTGGATGCGCTC
GGCAATGTCCAGTAGGTCGCGGGTGCTGCGGGCCAGGCGGTCTAGCCTGGTCACTGTCACAACGTCGCCA
GGGCGTAGGTGGTCAAGCATCCTGGCCAGCTCCGGGCGGTCGCGCCTGGTGCCGGTGATCTTCTCGGAAA
ACAGCTTGGTGCAGCCGGCCGCGTGCAGTTCGGCCCGTTGGTTGGTCAAGTCCTGGTCGTCGGTGCTGAC
GCGGGCATAGCCCAGCAGGCCAGCGGCGGCGCTCTTGTTCATGGCGTAATGTCTCCGGTTCTAGTCGCAA
GTATTCTACTTTATGCGACTAAAACACGCGACAAGAAAACGCCAGGAAAAGGGCAGGGCGGCAGCCTGTC
GCGTAACTTAGGACTTGTGCGACATGTCGTTTTCAGAAGACGGCTGCACTGAACGTCAGAAGCCGACTGC
ACTATAGCAGCGGAGGGGTTGGATCAAAGTACTTTAAAGTACTTTAAAGTACTTTAAAGTACTTTGATCC
CGAGGGGAACCCTGTGGTTGGCATGCACATACAAATGGACGAACGGATAAACCTTTTCACGCCCTTTTAA
ATATCCGATTATTCTAATAAACGCTCTTTTCTCTTAGGTTTACCCGCCAATATATCCTGTCAAACACTGA
TAGTTTAAACTGAAGGCGGGAAACGACAATCTGATCCAAGCTCAAGCTGCTCTAGCCAATACGCAAACCG
CCTCTCCCCGCGCGTTGGCCGATTCATTAATGCAGCTGGCACGACAGGTTTCCCGACTGGAAAGCGGGCA
GTGAGCGCAACGCAATTAATGTGAGTTAGCTCACTCATTAGGCACCCCAGGCTTTACACTTTATGCTTCC
GGCTCGTATGTTGTGTGGAATTGTGAGCGGATAACAATTTCACACAGGAAACAGCTATGACATGATTACG
AATTCGAGCTCGG
Features (pLannotate 1.2.2; 31 found; start..end, strand, type, name):
    669..693     +  protein_bind   attB1: mutant version of attB; recombination site for the Gateway® BP reaction BP Clonase™
    699..2528    +  CDS            DRP1A: DRP1A_ARATH - Also known as ADL1 From Arabidopsis thaliana (Mouse-ear cress).
   2530..2554    -  protein_bind   attB2: mutant version of attB; recombination site for the Gateway® BP reaction BP Clonase™
   2607..3260    +  CDS            mKO&kappa;: mKO&kappa; is a basic (constitutively fluorescent) orange fluorescent protein published in 2008, derived from Verrillofungia concinna. It has low acid sensitivity.
   3335..3494    +  polyA_signal   CaMV poly(A) signal (fragment): cauliflower mosaic virus polyadenylation signal
   3495..3514    +  misc_feature   MCS (fragment): pUC18/19 multiple cloning site
   3535..3553    -  promoter       SP6 promoter: promoter for bacteriophage SP6 RNA polymerase
   3622..3640    -  promoter       T7 promoter: promoter for bacteriophage T7 RNA polymerase
   3643..3800    +  CDS            lacZα (fragment): LacZα fragment of β-galactosidase; lacZ fragment
   3821..4004    +  promoter       NOS promoter: nopaline synthase promoter NOS promoter
   4005..4826    +  CDS            KanR: fusion between an N-terminal peptide of nopaline synthase and Tn5 aminoglycoside phosphotransferase; nos-nptII; confers resistance to kanamycin
   4847..5005    +  CDS            ble (fragment): BLE_KLEPN - Experimental evidence at protein level: Swiss-Prot protein existence level 1. Binding protein with a strong affinity to the bleomycin family of antibiotics. Binds to CL990; an antimitotic-antibiotic compound. From Klebsiella pneumoniae.
   5002..5427    +  CDS            nos (fragment): DHNO_AGRT7 - Protein inferred from homology: Swiss-Prot protein existence level 3. From Agrobacterium tumefaciens (strain T37).
   5451..5703    +  terminator     NOS terminator: nopaline synthase terminator and poly(A) signal
   5796..5820    -  misc_feature   LB T-DNA repeat: left border repeat from nopaline C58 T-DNA
   6079..6102    +  promoter       Pc promoter (fragment): intI1 (promoter lies within the coding sequence); class 1 integron promoter
   6278..6334    +  CDS            GmR (fragment): gentamycin acetyltransferase; aacC1; confers resistance to gentamycin
   6345..7132    +  CDS            SmR (fragment): aminoglycoside adenylyltransferase (Murphy, 1985); aadA; confers resistance to spectinomycin and streptomycin
   7378..7966    +  rep_origin     ori: high-copy-number ColE1/pMB1/pBR322/pUC origin of replication
   8152..8292    -  misc_feature   bom: basis of mobility region from pBR322
   8394..8433    -  CDS            rop (fragment): Rop protein, which maintains plasmids at low copy number; rop
   8636..8830    -  rep_origin     pVS1 oriV: origin of replication for the Pseudomonas plasmid pVS1 (Heeb et al., 2000)
   8896..9969    -  CDS            pVS1 RepA: replication protein from the Pseudomonas plasmid pVS1 (Heeb et al., 2000)
  10398..11027   -  CDS            pVS1 StaA: stability protein from the Pseudomonas plasmid pVS1 (Heeb et al., 2000)
  11587..11988   -  CDS            Y4CG_SINFN (fragment): Protein inferred from homology: Swiss-Prot protein existence level 3. From Sinorhizobium fredii (strain NBRC 101917 / NGR234).
  12358..12382   -  misc_feature   RB T-DNA repeat: right border repeat from nopaline C58 T-DNA
  12446..12534   +  CDS            lacI (fragment): lac repressor; lacI; The lac repressor binds to the lac operator to inhibit transcription in E. coli. This inhibition can be relieved by adding lactose or isopropyl-β-D-thiogalactopyranoside (IPTG).
  12547..12568   +  protein_bind   CAP binding site: CAP binding activates transcription in the presence of cAMP. E. coli catabolite activator protein
  12583..12613   +  promoter       lac promoter: promoter for the E. coli lac operon
  12617..12639   +  protein_bind   lac operator (fragment): The lac repressor binds to the lac operator to inhibit transcription in E. coli. This inhibition can be relieved by adding lactose or isopropyl-β-D-thiogalactopyranoside (IPTG). lac repressor encoded by lacI
  12670..6       +  misc_feature   MCS (fragment) (across the origin): pUC18/19 multiple cloning site
