[The description below was written by a language model from this plasmid's Addgene catalogue record and pLannotate feature annotations shown in this document.]
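Description:
pUBC(k)-AT5G42080-mKOk is a 12,683 nt binary T-DNA plasmid for plant expression, built by Gateway recombination into the pUBC(k)-DEST-mKOk destination backbone. It replicates in E. coli from a high-copy ColE1/pMB1-type origin (with a bom site). It also carries the pVS1 oriV, RepA and StaA functions, which typically maintain binary vectors in Agrobacterium. Bacterial selection is by spectinomycin through an aadA (SmR) gene. Nopaline-type left and right border repeats delimit the region transferred to plants.

Within the T-DNA, an Arabidopsis coding sequence flanked by attB1 and attB2 sites lies upstream of the orange fluorescent protein mKOκ. This arrangement is consistent with a C-terminal fluorescent fusion, and it is followed by a CaMV polyadenylation signal fragment. No plant promoter is annotated upstream of attB1. The "UBC" backbone name hints at a ubiquitin-type promoter, but the record does not state it. A NOS promoter–nptII–NOS terminator cassette provides kanamycin selection of transformed plant tissue, which probably explains the "(k)" in the name. Remnants of lacZα, lac regulatory elements, and SP6 and T7 promoters are carry-overs from the parental cloning vector.

The record is inconsistent about the insert's identity. The plasmid name gives AT5G42080, and the sequenced CDS is annotated as DRP1A (ADL1), a dynamin-related protein. The purpose and gene fields instead list AT5G40280.1, linked to ERA1, the farnesyltransferase beta subunit. The sequence-based annotation agrees with the plasmid name, so the catalogue entry may contain a transposed locus number, and users should verify this. The construct is intended for expressing the mKOκ-tagged protein in plants, presumably for live imaging of its subcellular localisation.
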