Addgene plasmid #224852: pUBC(k)-AT5G42080-mKOk
Purpose: Plasmid for expression of AT5G40280.1 coding sequence tagged with mKOk in plants
Depositing lab: Rebecca Roston. Depositing organization: University of Nebraska at Lincoln. Publication: Lipid Metabolism and Contact Site Homologs Are Enriched at the Chloroplast Envelope-Thylakoid Interface. LaBrant EW, Smith CN, Torres-Gerena AD, Ishimwe J, Huang F, Tullis A, Litterer L, Modi B, Naldrett MJ, Altartouri B, Roston RL. bioRxiv 2025.06.20.660776; doi: https://doi.org/10.1101/2025.06.20.660776.
Backbone
  Vector backbone: pUBC(k)-DEST-mKOk
  Vector type: Plant Expression
Growth in bacteria
  Bacterial resistance: Spectinomycin, 50 μg/mL
  Growth temperature: 37°C
  Growth strain: DH5alpha
  Copy number: High Copy
Gene/Insert
  Gene/Insert name: AT5G40280.1
  Species: A. thaliana (mustard weed)
  Entrez Gene: ERA1 (a.k.a. AT5G40280, ARABIDOPSIS THALIANA FARNESYL TRANSFERASE BETA SUBUNIT, ATFTB, ENHANCED RESPONSE TO ABA 1, FARNESYL TRANSFERASE BETA SUBUNIT, MSN9.180, MSN9_180, WIG, WIGGUM)
  Cloning method: Gateway Cloning
Terms and licenses: Academic/Nonprofit Terms; Industry Terms: Not Available to Industry
Depositor comments: Please visit https://doi.org/10.1101/2025.06.20.660776 for bioRxiv preprint.
How to cite: pUBC(k)-AT5G42080-mKOk was a gift from Rebecca Roston (Addgene plasmid # 224852 ; http://n2t.net/addgene:224852 ; RRID:Addgene_224852)
